Addgene plasmid #124200: KA2627_pGL4-UBCmin-luc2/Jam2-A'
Purpose: Luciferase reporter driven by the Jam2 enhancer
Depositing lab: Hans Schöler. Depositing organization: Max Planck Institute for Molecular Biomedicine. Publication: Esrrb Unlocks Silenced Enhancers for Reprogramming to Naive Pluripotency. Adachi K, Kopp W, Wu G, Heising S, Greber B, Stehling M, Arauzo-Bravo MJ, Boerno ST, Timmermann B, Vingron M, Scholer HR. Cell Stem Cell. 2018 Aug 2;23(2):266-275.e6. doi: 10.1016/j.stem.2018.05.020. Epub 2018 Jun 14. PubMed 29910149.
Backbone
  Vector backbone: pGL4-UBCmin-luc2
  Vector type: Luciferase
Growth in bacteria
  Bacterial resistance: Ampicillin, 100 μg/mL
  Growth temperature: 37°C
  Growth strain: DH5alpha
  Copy number: High Copy
Gene/Insert
  Gene/Insert name: Jam2 enhancer
  Species: M. musculus (mouse)
  Promoter: UBCmin
  Cloning method: Restriction Enzyme; 5′ cloning site Unknown (unknown if destroyed)
Terms and licenses: Academic/Nonprofit Terms; Industry Terms: Not Available to Industry
How to cite: KA2627_pGL4-UBCmin-luc2/Jam2-A' was a gift from Hans Schöler (Addgene plasmid # 124200 ; http://n2t.net/addgene:124200 ; RRID:Addgene_124200)
