[The description below was written by a language model from this plasmid's Addgene catalogue record and pLannotate feature annotations shown in this document.]
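Description:
KA2627_pGL4-UBCmin-luc2/Jam2-A' is a firefly luciferase reporter plasmid built on the pGL4-UBCmin-luc2 backbone and designed to measure the activity of a mouse Jam2 enhancer element in transfected mammalian cells. It is maintained in E. coli as a high-copy plasmid through a ColE1/pUC-type origin and is selected with ampicillin via the β-lactamase (AmpR) gene and its bla promoter. The sequenced record is 4,836 nt.

The reporter unit consists of a short fragment of the human ubiquitin C promoter (UBCmin), which serves as a minimal promoter with low basal activity, placed upstream of luc2, the synthetic codon-optimised firefly luciferase, and followed by an SV40 polyadenylation signal. Upstream of the promoter sit a synthetic poly(A) signal and the RNA polymerase II transcriptional pause site from the human α2 globin gene. These standard pGL4 elements terminate spurious read-through transcription from the backbone so that the luciferase signal reflects only the promoter and its linked enhancer. The small annotated fragments of SV40 large T antigen and the tetracycline resistance gene appear to be non-functional remnants of flanking or backbone sequence.

The Jam2 enhancer itself is not annotated in the feature table, and the record does not state its cloning sites, so its exact position and orientation relative to the reporter cannot be given; the unannotated stretch downstream of the SV40 poly(A) region is one possible location. The "A'" in the name suggests a particular enhancer fragment or variant, but the record does not define it. The associated work concerns enhancer activation during reprogramming to naive pluripotency, consistent with use in enhancer activity assays.
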