Features (pLannotate 1.2.2; 10 found; start..end, strand, type, name):
     54..102     +  polyA_signal   poly(A) signal: synthetic polyadenylation signal
    116..207     +  misc_feature   pause site: RNA polymerase II transcriptional pause signal from the human α2 globin gene
    248..323     +  promoter       UbC promoter (fragment): human ubiquitin C promoter
    395..2047    +  CDS            luciferase: firefly luciferase synthetic luc2 version of the luciferase gene
   2091..2212    -  polyA_signal   SV40 poly(A) signal: SV40 polyadenylation signal
   2235..2303    -  CDS            large T antigen (fragment): large T antigen from SV40 (simian virus 40)
   2826..2957    +  CDS            TcR (fragment): tetracycline efflux protein; tet; confers resistance to tetracycline
   3137..3725    -  rep_origin     ori: high-copy-number ColE1/pMB1/pBR322/pUC origin of replication
   3925..4785    -  CDS            AmpR: β-lactamase confers resistance to ampicillin, carbenicillin, and related antibiotics
   4786..4827    -  promoter       AmpR promoter (fragment): bla
>Addgene plasmid #124200 | KA2627_pGL4-UBCmin-luc2/Jam2-A' | addgene full sequence | sequence record 239545 | Addgene NGS Result
CTCTCAAGGATAAGTAAGTAATATTAAGGTACGGGAGGTATTGGACAGGCCGCAATAAAATATCTTTATT
TTCATTACATCTGTGTGTTGGTTTTTTGTGTGAATCGATAGTACTAACATACGCTCTCCATCAAAACAAA
ACGAAACAAAACAAACTAGCAAAATAGGCTGTCCCCAGTGCAAGTGCAGGTGCCAGAACATTTCTCTGGC
CTAACTGGCCGGTACCTGAGCTCGCTAGCCTCGAGGATGGGGCGGTGAACGCCGATGATTATATAAGGAC
GCGCCGGGTGTGGCACAGCTAGTTCCGTCGCAGCCGGGATTTGAATTCCTCGACTCTAGAGGATCTGGCC
TCGGCGGCCAAGCTTGGCAATCCGGTACTGTTGGTAAAGCCACCATGGAAGATGCCAAAAACATTAAGAA
GGGCCCAGCGCCATTCTACCCACTCGAAGACGGGACCGCCGGCGAGCAGCTGCACAAAGCCATGAAGCGC
TACGCCCTGGTGCCCGGCACCATCGCCTTTACCGACGCACATATCGAGGTGGACATTACCTACGCCGAGT
ACTTCGAGATGAGCGTTCGGCTGGCAGAAGCTATGAAGCGCTATGGGCTGAATACAAACCATCGGATCGT
GGTGTGCAGCGAGAATAGCTTGCAGTTCTTCATGCCCGTGTTGGGTGCCCTGTTCATCGGTGTGGCTGTG
GCCCCAGCTAACGACATCTACAACGAGCGCGAGCTGCTGAACAGCATGGGCATCAGCCAGCCCACCGTCG
TATTCGTGAGCAAGAAAGGGCTGCAAAAGATCCTCAACGTGCAAAAGAAGCTACCGATCATACAAAAGAT
CATCATCATGGATAGCAAGACCGACTACCAGGGCTTCCAAAGCATGTACACCTTCGTGACTTCCCATTTG
CCACCCGGCTTCAACGAGTACGACTTCGTGCCCGAGAGCTTCGACCGGGACAAAACCATCGCCCTGATCA
TGAACAGTAGTGGCAGTACCGGATTGCCCAAGGGCGTAGCCCTACCGCACCGCACCGCTTGTGTCCGATT
CAGTCATGCCCGCGACCCCATCTTCGGCAACCAGATCATCCCCGACACCGCTATCCTCAGCGTGGTGCCA
TTTCACCACGGCTTCGGCATGTTCACCACGCTGGGCTACTTGATCTGCGGCTTTCGGGTCGTGCTCATGT
ACCGCTTCGAGGAGGAGCTATTCTTGCGCAGCTTGCAAGACTATAAGATTCAATCTGCCCTGCTGGTGCC
CACACTATTTAGCTTCTTCGCTAAGAGCACTCTCATCGACAAGTACGACCTAAGCAACTTGCACGAGATC
GCCAGCGGCGGGGCGCCGCTCAGCAAGGAGGTAGGTGAGGCCGTGGCCAAACGCTTCCACCTACCAGGCA
TCCGCCAGGGCTACGGCCTGACAGAAACAACCAGCGCCATTCTGATCACCCCCGAAGGGGACGACAAGCC
TGGCGCAGTAGGCAAGGTGGTGCCCTTCTTCGAGGCTAAGGTGGTGGACTTGGACACCGGTAAGACACTG
GGTGTGAACCAGCGCGGCGAGCTGTGCGTCCGTGGCCCCATGATCATGAGCGGCTACGTTAACAACCCCG
AGGCTACAAACGCTCTCATCGACAAGGACGGCTGGCTGCACAGCGGCGACATCGCCTACTGGGACGAGGA
CGAGCACTTCTTCATCGTGGACCGGCTGAAGAGCCTGATCAAATACAAGGGCTACCAGGTAGCCCCAGCC
GAACTGGAGAGCATCCTGCTGCAACACCCCAACATCTTCGACGCCGGGGTCGCCGGCCTGCCCGACGACG
ATGCCGGCGAGCTGCCCGCCGCAGTCGTCGTGCTGGAACACGGTAAAACCATGACCGAGAAGGAGATCGT
GGACTATGTGGCCAGCCAGGTTACAACCGCCAAGAAGCTGCGCGGTGGTGTTGTGTTCGTGGACGAGGTG
CCTAAAGGACTGACCGGCAAGTTGGACGCCCGCAAGATCCGCGAGATTCTCATTAAGGCCAAGAAGGGCG
GCAAGATCGCCGTGTAATAATTCTAGAGTCGGGGCGGCCGGCCGCTTCGAGCAGACATGATAAGATACAT
TGATGAGTTTGGACAAACCACAACTAGAATGCAGTGAAAAAAATGCTTTATTTGTGAAATTTGTGATGCT
ATTGCTTTATTTGTAACCATTATAAGCTGCAATAAACAAGTTAACAACAACAATTGCATTCATTTTATGT
TTCAGGTTCAGGGGGAGGTGTGGGAGGTTTTTTAAAGCAAGTAAAACCTCTACAAATGTGGTAAAATCGA
TAAGGATCCTTAACCGATTGCTAATGAACTTCCCTTAAATTGGAAGGTCAAAGTTTCTCAGTGTTGTTAT
CTAATTTAGGAACAAAGAGCACAAAAGAAAGCCAGCCCGATGGGCAGGCATTCAAAAATATGCGCCCATG
AGGGCCATTCTTATTCAAACCACCACACATTGTCACTGACTGGAAGACCTTTTACTTGGCCCCAACTCCT
AAAAGTCCACAGCCCCTCCCAGGATCACCCCCTCTCTGGACCAAACGTCTTTGTGAGGACTTTTGGGAGG
AAGCAAGGTCATCTCATGTACTGGGGGTGGAATGCTGAGCCAAGGGACACTCATGTCTGAGGTCTGAGGA
GGTGACATGCCATAGGGAAGCTGGGTAATGAGGGACTTTCAAAGAGACCTTGACTCTTATCCATAGAAGG
TTAAGCTTTATCTGTGAGATAGTTGAGAATTCTCGTGGTACTGGAAACAGGAGATTTGTTTTCTGCTCTC
TGAAAATTACAGCGTGGGCACACTTGTCGACCGATGCCCTTGAGAGCCTTCAACCCAGTCAGCTCCTTCC
GGTGGGCGCGGGGCATGACTATCGTCGCCGCACTTATGACTGTCTTCTTTATCATGCAACTCGTAGGACA
GGTGCCGGCAGCGCTCTTCCGCTTCCTCGCTCACTGACTCGCTGCGCTCGGTCGTTCGGCTGCGGCGAGC
GGTATCAGCTCACTCAAAGGCGGTAATACGGTTATCCACAGAATCAGGGGATAACGCAGGAAAGAACATG
TGAGCAAAAGGCCAGCAAAAGGCCAGGAACCGTAAAAAGGCCGCGTTGCTGGCGTTTTTCCATAGGCTCC
GCCCCCCTGACGAGCATCACAAAAATCGACGCTCAAGTCAGAGGTGGCGAAACCCGACAGGACTATAAAG
ATACCAGGCGTTTCCCCCTGGAAGCTCCCTCGTGCGCTCTCCTGTTCCGACCCTGCCGCTTACCGGATAC
CTGTCCGCCTTTCTCCCTTCGGGAAGCGTGGCGCTTTCTCATAGCTCACGCTGTAGGTATCTCAGTTCGG
TGTAGGTCGTTCGCTCCAAGCTGGGCTGTGTGCACGAACCCCCCGTTCAGCCCGACCGCTGCGCCTTATC
CGGTAACTATCGTCTTGAGTCCAACCCGGTAAGACACGACTTATCGCCACTGGCAGCAGCCACTGGTAAC
AGGATTAGCAGAGCGAGGTATGTAGGCGGTGCTACAGAGTTCTTGAAGTGGTGGCCTAACTACGGCTACA
CTAGAAGAACAGTATTTGGTATCTGCGCTCTGCTGAAGCCAGTTACCTTCGGAAAAAGAGTTGGTAGCTC
TTGATCCGGCAAACAAACCACCGCTGGTAGCGGTGGTTTTTTTGTTTGCAAGCAGCAGATTACGCGCAGA
AAAAAAGGATCTCAAGAAGATCCTTTGATCTTTTCTACGGGGTCTGACGCTCAGTGGAACGAAAACTCAC
GTTAAGGGATTTTGGTCATGAGATTATCAAAAAGGATCTTCACCTAGATCCTTTTAAATTAAAAATGAAG
TTTTAAATCAATCTAAAGTATATATGAGTAAACTTGGTCTGACAGCGGCCGCAAATGCTAAACCACTGCA
GTGGTTACCAGTGCTTGATCAGTGAGGCACCGATCTCAGCGATCTGCCTATTTCGTTCGTCCATAGTGGC
CTGACTCCCCGTCGTGTAGATCACTACGATTCGTGAGGGCTTACCATCAGGCCCCAGCGCAGCAATGATG
CCGCGAGAGCCGCGTTCACCGGCCCCCGATTTGTCAGCAATGAACCAGCCAGCAGGGAGGGCCGAGCGAA
GAAGTGGTCCTGCTACTTTGTCCGCCTCCATCCAGTCTATGAGCTGCTGTCGTGATGCTAGAGTAAGAAG
TTCGCCAGTGAGTAGTTTCCGAAGAGTTGTGGCCATTGCTACTGGCATCGTGGTATCACGCTCGTCGTTC
GGTATGGCTTCGTTCAACTCTGGTTCCCAGCGGTCAAGCCGGGTCACATGATCACCCATATTATGAAGAA
ATGCAGTCAGCTCCTTAGGGCCTCCGATCGTTGTCAGAAGTAAGTTGGCCGCGGTGTTGTCGCTCATGGT
AATGGCAGCACTACACAATTCTCTTACCGTCATGCCATCCGTAAGATGCTTTTCCGTGACCGGCGAGTAC
TCAACCAAGTCGTTTTGTGAGTAGTGTATACGGCGACCAAGCTGCTCTTGCCCGGCGTCTATACGGGACA
ACACCGCGCCACATAGCAGTACTTTGAAAGTGCTCATCATCGGGAATCGTTCTTCGGGGCGGAAAGACTC
AAGGATCTTGCCGCTATTGAGATCCAGTTCGATATAGCCCACTCTTGCACCCAGTTGATCTTCAGCATCT
TTTACTTTCACCAGCGTTTCGGGGTGTGCAAAAACAGGCAAGCAAAATGCCGCAAAGAAGGGAATGAGTG
CGACACGAAAATGTTGGATGCTCATACTCGTCCTTTTTCAATATTATTGAAGCATTTATCAGGGTTACTA
GTACGT
